>Addgene plasmid #237924 | TRBV7-6 | addgene full sequence | sequence record 486343 | Addgene NGS Result
CTGAGAGACTCTAAATCCAGTGACAAGTCTGTCTGCCTATTCACCGATTTTGATTCTCAAACAAATGTGT
CACAAAGTAAGGATTCTGACGTCTATATCACAGACAAAACTGTGCTAGACATGAGGTCTATGGACTTCAA
GAGCAACAGTGCTGTGGCCTGGAGCAACAAATCTGACTTTGCATGTGCAAACGCCTTCAACAACAGCATT
ATTCCAGAAGATACCTTCTTCCCCAGCCCAGAAAGTTCCTGTGATGTCAAGCTGGTCGAGAAATCTTTTG
AAACAGATACGAACCTAAACTTTCAAAACCTGTCAGTGATTGGGTTCCGAATCCTCCTCCTGAAAGTGGC
CGGGTTTAATCTGCTCATGACGCTGCGGCTGTGGTCCAGCTGAGGAATTCATCAGAAGAGCCTCGAGGCG
GCCGCATGTGAGTCTCCCTATAGTGAGTCGTATTAATTTCGCGGGCGGAACCCCTATTTGTTTATTTTTC
TAAATACATTCAAATATGTATCCGCTCATGAGTAGCACCAGGCGTTTAAGGGCACCAATAACTGCCTTAA
AAAAATTACGCCCCGCCCTGCCACTCATCGCAGTACTGTTGTAATTCATTAAGCATTCTGCCGACATGGA
AGCCATCACAAACGGCATGATGAACCTGAATCGCCAGCGGCATCAGCACCTTGTCGCCTTGCGTATAATA
TTTGCCCATGGTGAAAACGGGGGCGAAGAAGTTGTCCATATTGGCCACGTTTAAATCAAAACTGGTGAAA
CTCACCCAGGGATTGGCTGAGACAAAAAACATATTCTCAATAAACCCTTTAGGGAAATAGGCCAGGTTTT
CACCGTAACACGCCACATCTTGCGAATATATGTGTAGAAACTGCCGGAAATCGTCGTGGTATTCACTCCA
GAGCGATGAAAACGTTTCAGTTTGCTCATGGAAAACGGTGTAACAAGGGTGAACACTATCCCATATCACC
AGCTCACCGTCTTTCATTGCCATACGAAATTCCGGATGAGCATTCATCAGGCGGGCAAGAATGTGAATAA
AGGCCGGATAAAACTTGTGCTTATTTTTCTTTACGGTCTTTAAAAAGGCCGTAATATCCAGCTGAACGGT
CTGGTTATAGGTACATTGAGCAACTGACTGAAATGCCTCAAAATGTTCTTTACGATGCCATTGGGATATA
TCAACGGTGGTATATCCAGTGATTTTTTTCTCCATTTTAGCTTCCTTAGCTCCTGAAAATCTCGATAACT
CAAAAAATACGCCCGGTAGTGATCTTATTTCATTATGGTGAAAGTTGGAACCTCTTACGTGCCGATCAAA
GTCTCATTTTCGCCAAAAGTTGTCATGACCAAAATCCCTTAACGTGAGTTTTCGTTCCACTGAGCGTCAG
ACCCCGTAGAAAAGATCAAAGGATCTTCTTGAGATCCTTTTTTTCTGCGCGTAATCTGCTGCTTGCAAAC
AAAAAAACCACCGCTACCAGCGGTGGTTTGTTTGCCGGATCAAGAGCTACCAACTCTTTTTCCGAAGGTA
ACTGGCTTCAGCAGAGCGCAGATACCAAATACTGTTCTTCTAGTGTAGCCGTAGTTAGGCCACCACTTCA
AGAACTCTGTAGCACCGCCTACATACCTCGCTCTGCTAATCCTGTTACCAGTGGCTGCTGCCAGTGGCGA
TAAGTCGTGTCTTACCGGGTTGGACTCAAGACGATAGTTACCGGATAAGGCGCAGCGGTCGGGCTGAACG
GGGGGTTCGTGCACACAGCCCAGCTTGGAGCGAACGACCTACACCGAACTGAGATACCTACAGCGTGAGC
TATGAGAAAGCGCCACGCTTCCCGAAGGGAGAAAGGCGGACAGGTATCCGGTAAGCGGCAGGGTCGGAAC
AGGAGAGCGCACGAGGGAGCTTCCAGGGGGAAACGCCTGGTATCTTTATAGTCCTGTCGGGTTTCGCCAC
CTCTGACTTGAGCGTCGATTTTTGTGATGCTCGTCAGGGGGGCGGAGCCTATGGAAAAACGCCAGCAATG
CGGCCTTTTTACGGTTCCTGGCCTTTTGCTGGCCTTTTGCTCACATGTTCTTTCCTGCGTTATCCCCTGA
TTCTGTGGATAACCGTATTACCGCCTTTGAGTGAGCTGATACCGCTCGCCGCAGCCGAACGACCGAGCGC
AGCGAGTCAGTGAGCGAGGAAGCCGAAAAATCAATAATCAGACAACAAGATGTGCGAACTCGATATTTTA
CACGACTCTCTTTACCAATTCTGCCCCGAATTACACTTAAAACGACTCAACAGCTTAACGTTGGCTTGCC
ACGCATTACTTGACTGTAAAACTCTCACTCTTACCGAACTTGGCCGTAACCTGCCAACCAAAGCGAGAAC
AAAACATAACATCAAACGAATCGACCGATTGTTAGGTAATCGTCACTTGCAGGAAGGTTTAAACGCATTT
AGGTGACACTATAGAAGTGTGTATCGCTCGAGGCTCTTCAGCATCTAGAGCCACCGGCATGAGCCACCAT
GGGCACCAGTCTCCTATGCTGGGTGGTCCTGGGTTTCCTAGGGACAGATCACACAGGTGCTGGAGTCTCC
CAGTCTCCCAGGTACAAAGTCACAAAGAGGGGACAGGATGTAGCTCTCAGGTGTGATCCAATTTCGGGTC
ATGTATCCCTTTATTGGTACCGACAGGCCCTGGGGCAGGGCCCAGAGTTTCTGACTTACTTCAATTATGA
AGCCCAACAAGACAAATCAGGGCTGCCCAATGATCGGTTCTCTGCAGAGAGGCCTGAGGGATCCATCTCC
ACTCTGACGATCCAGCGCACAGAGCAGCGGGACTCGGCCATGTACCTAGTCTTCGTCACGAGACGTAATG
GAGACCATGCGATATCCGTAGGTCTCGAAACCGTCTCGGGGTGAAGACATGGACCCTGCCGTGTACCAG
Features (pLannotate 1.2.2; 8 found; start..end, strand, type, name):
    437..455     -  promoter       T7 promoter: promoter for bacteriophage T7 RNA polymerase
    465..522     +  promoter       AmpR promoter (fragment): bla
    569..1225    -  CDS            cat: CAT_ECOLX - Experimental evidence at protein level: Swiss-Prot protein existence level 1. This enzyme is an effector of chloramphenicol resistance in bacteria. From Escherichia coli. This protein is used as a marker in many commonly used cloning vectors, such as pACYC184.
   1226..1328    -  promoter       cat promoter: promoter of the E. coli cat gene encoding chloramphenicol acetyltransferase
   1429..2017    +  rep_origin     ori: high-copy-number ColE1/pMB1/pBR322/pUC origin of replication
   2447..2465    +  promoter       SP6 promoter: promoter for bacteriophage SP6 RNA polymerase
   2519..2848    +  CDS            TRBV7-9: TVB79_HUMAN - Experimental evidence at protein level: Swiss-Prot protein existence level 1. V region of the variable domain of T cell receptor (TR) beta chain that participates in the antigen recognition (PubMed:24600447). Alpha-beta T cell receptors are antigen specific receptors which are essential to the immune response and are present on the cell surface of T lymphocytes. Recognize peptide-major histocompatibility (MH) (pMH) complexes that are displayed by antigen presenting cells (APC), a prerequisite for efficient T cell adaptive immunity against pathogens (PubMed:25493333). Binding of a
   2922..390     +  CDS            TRAC (across the origin): TRAC_HUMAN - Also known as TCRA. Experimental evidence at protein level: Swiss-Prot protein existence level 1. Constant region of T cell receptor (TR) alpha chain (PubMed:24600447). Alpha-beta T cell receptors are antigen specific receptors which are essential to the immune response and are present on the cell surface of T lymphocytes. Recognize peptide-major histocompatibility (MH) (pMH) complexes that are displayed by antigen presenting cells (APC), a prerequisite for efficient T cell adaptive immunity against pathogens (PubMed:25493333). Binding of alpha-beta TR to pMH complex initiates TR-
