[The description below was written by a language model from this plasmid's Addgene catalogue record and pLannotate feature annotations shown in this document.]
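Description:
TRBV7-6 is a small bacterial parts plasmid (about 2.9 kb in the sequenced record) built on the pGGA-select backbone and catalogued as a synthetic biology vector. It serves as a cloning module for assembling human T cell receptors rather than as an expression construct in its own right. It is propagated in E. coli through a high-copy ColE1/pUC-type origin and selected with chloramphenicol, conferred by the cat gene under its native cat promoter. A short fragment of the AmpR promoter is also annotated, but no ampicillin resistance gene is present. SP6 and T7 phage promoters flank the insert region, as is typical of this kind of destination or holding backbone.

The payload is a human TRBV7-6-TRAC insert, which pairs a T cell receptor beta-chain variable (V) gene segment with the alpha-chain constant region. In the feature table, the V segment lies just downstream of the SP6 promoter. It is followed, after a short unannotated gap, by a TRAC coding sequence that runs across the numbering origin of the circular map. The automated annotation labels the V segment as TRBV7-9, which most likely reflects a best match to a closely related family member, since the catalogue entry identifies it as the unmutated TRBV7-6 allele. The two annotated coding features together span more than the stated insert size of 421 bp, and the record does not explain this difference. No eukaryotic promoter, tag or reporter is annotated. The stated purpose is to supply the TRBV7-6 and TRAC sequences for generating full TCRs by cloning, as part of a scalable TCR synthesis and screening approach. The cloning method is recorded as unknown.
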