Addgene plasmid #237924: TRBV7-6
Purpose: Encodes TRBV7-6 allele and TRAC to generate TCRs via cloning
Depositing lab: Michael Birnbaum. Depositing organization: Massachusetts Institute of Technology. Publication: Scalable TCR synthesis and screening enable antigen reactivity mapping in vitiligo. Gaglione SA, Mukkamala RS, Krishna C, Smith BE, Wadsworth MH 2nd, Jelinsky SA, Perez CR, Schmidt-Hong L, Katz EL, Gellatly KJ, Ali LR, Shen J, Holec PV, Zhao QH, Chan AO, Xu EJK, Kravarik KM, Guzova JA, Dobson CS, Singh H, Garber M, Dougan M, Dougan SK, Harris JE, Winkler A, Birnbaum ME. Immunity. 2026 Feb 10;59(2):477-493.e9. doi: 10.1016/j.immuni.2026.01.001. Epub 2026 Jan 28. PubMed 41610844.
Backbone
  Vector backbone: pGGA-select
  Backbone manufacturer: Addgene Plasmid #195714
  Backbone size w/o insert (bp): 2518
  Vector type: Synthetic Biology
Growth in bacteria
  Bacterial resistance: Chloramphenicol, 25 μg/mL
  Growth temperature: 37°C
  Growth strain: DH5alpha
  Copy number: High Copy
Gene/Insert
  Gene/Insert name: TRBV7-6-TRAC
  Species: H. sapiens (human)
  Insert size (bp): 421
  Mutation: None
  Entrez Gene: TRBV7-6 (a.k.a. TCRBV6S3A1N1T, TCRBV7S6, TRBV76)
  Cloning method: Unknown
Terms and licenses: Academic/Nonprofit Terms; Industry Terms: Not Available to Industry
Depositor comments: Please visit https://doi.org/10.1101/2025.04.24.649726 for bioRxiv preprint.
How to cite: TRBV7-6 was a gift from Michael Birnbaum (Addgene plasmid # 237924 ; http://n2t.net/addgene:237924 ; RRID:Addgene_237924)
